>Addgene plasmid #231220 | CA-0062 CMVTO-SumIL2-3GS-rens-IL2Rb | addgene full sequence | sequence record 459398 | Addgene NGS Result
TCTCATAGCTCACGCTGTAGGTATCTCAGTTCGGTGTAGGTCGTTCGCTCCAAGCTGGGCTGTGTGCACG
AACCCCCCGTTCAGCCCGACCGCTGCGCCTTATCCGGTAACTATCGTCTTGAGTCCAACCCGGTAAGACA
CGACTTATCGCCACTGGCAGCAGCCACTGGTAACAGGATTAGCAGAGCGAGGTATGTAGGCGGTGCTACA
GAGTTCTTGAAGTGGTGGCCTAACTACGGCTACACTAGAAGAACAGTATTTGGTATCTGCGCTCTGCTGA
AGCCAGTTACCTTCGGAAAAAGAGTTGGTAGCTCTTGATCCGGCAAACAAACCACCGCTGGTAGCGGTGG
TTTTTTTGTTTGCAAGCAGCAGATTACGCGCAGAAAAAAAGGATCTCAAGAAGATCCTTTGATCTTTTCT
ACGGGGTCTGACGCTCAGTGGAACGAAAACTCACGTTAAGGGATTTTGGTCATGAGATTATCAAAAAGGA
TCTTCACCTAGATCCTTTTAAATTAAAAATGAAGTTTTAAATCAATCTAAAGTATATATGAGTAAACTTG
GTCTGACAGTTACCAATGCTTAATCAGTGAGGCACCTATCTCAGCGATCTGTCTATTTCGTTCATCCATA
GTTGCCTGACTCCCCGTCGTGTAGATAACTACGATACGGGAGGGCTTACCATCTGGCCCCAGTGCTGCAA
TGATACCGCGAGACCCACGCTCACCGGCTCCAGATTTATCAGCAATAAACCAGCCAGCCGGAAGGGCCGA
GCGCAGAAGTGGTCCTGCAACTTTATCCGCCTCCATCCAGTCTATTAATTGTTGCCGGGAAGCTAGAGTA
AGTAGTTCGCCAGTTAATAGTTTGCGCAACGTTGTTGCCATTGCTACAGGCATCGTGGTGTCACGCTCGT
CGTTTGGTATGGCTTCATTCAGCTCCGGTTCCCAACGATCAAGGCGAGTTACATGATCCCCCATGTTGTG
CAAAAAAGCGGTTAGCTCCTTCGGTCCTCCGATCGTTGTCAGAAGTAAGTTGGCCGCAGTGTTATCACTC
ATGGTTATGGCAGCACTGCATAATTCTCTTACTGTCATGCCATCCGTAAGATGCTTTTCTGTGACTGGTG
AGTACTCAACCAAGTCATTCTGAGAATAGTGTATGCGGCGACCGAGTTGCTCTTGCCCGGCGTCAATACG
GGATAATACCGCGCCACATAGCAGAACTTTAAAAGTGCTCATCATTGGAAAACGTTCTTCGGGGCGAAAA
CTCTCAAGGATCTTACCGCTGTTGAGATCCAGTTCGATGTAACCCACTCGTGCACCCAACTGATCTTCAG
CATCTTTTACTTTCACCAGCGTTTCTGGGTGAGCAAAAACAGGAAGGCAAAATGCCGCAAAAAAGGGAAT
AAGGGCGACACGGAAATGTTGAATACTCATACTCTTCCTTTTTCAATATTATTGAAGCATTTATCAGGGT
TATTGTCTCATGAGCGGATACATATTTGAATGTATTTAGAAAAATAAACAAATAGGGGTTCCGCGCACAT
TTCCCCGAAAAGTGCCACCTGACGTCGACGGATCGGGAGATCTCCCGATCCCCTATGGTGCACTCTCAGT
ACAATCTGCTCTGATGCCGCATAGTTAAGCCAGTATCTGCTCCCTGCTTGTGTGTTGGAGGTCGCTGAGT
AGTGCGCGAGCAAAATTTAAGCTACAACAAGGCAAGGCTTGACCGACAATTGCATGAAGAATCTGCTTAG
GGTTAGGCGTTTTGCGCTGCTTCGTACGGGCCAGATATACGCGTTGACATTGATTATTGACTAGTTATTA
ATAGTAATCAATTACGGGGTCATTAGTTCATAGCCCATATATGGAGTTCCGCGTTACATAACTTACGGTA
AATGGCCCGCCTGGCTGACCGCCCAACGACCCCCGCCCATTGACGTCAATAATGACGTATGTTCCCATAG
TAACGCCAATAGGGACTTTCCATTGACGTCAATGGGTGGAGTATTTACGGTAAACTGCCCACTTGGCAGT
ACATCAAGTGTATCATATGCCAAGTACGCCCCCTATTGACGTCAATGACGGTAAATGGCCCGCCTGGCAT
TATGCCCAGTACATGACCTTATGGGACTTTCCTACTTGGCAGTACATCTACGTATTAGTCATCGCTATTA
CCATGGTGATGCGGTTTTGGCAGTACATCAATGGGCGTGGATAGCGGTTTGACTCACGGGGATTTCCAAG
TCTCCACCCCATTGACGTCAATGGGAGTTTGTTTTGGCACCAAAATCAACGGGACTTTCCAAAATGTCGT
AACAACTCCGCCCCATTGACGCAAATGGGCGGTAGGCGTGTACGGTGGGAGGTCTATATAAGCAGAGCTC
TCCCTATCAGTGATAGAGATCTCCCTATCAGTGATAGAGATCGTCGACGAGCTCGTTTAGTGAACCGTCA
GATCGCCTGGAGACGCCATCCACGCTGTTTTGACCTCCATAGAAGACACCGGGACCGATCCAGCCTCCGG
ACTCTAGCGTTTAAACTTAAGCTTCGCCACCATGTACAGGATGCAACTCCTGTCTTGCATTGCACTAAGT
CTTGCACTTGTCACAAACGCTAGCGCTCCAACCTCCAGCTCTACAAAAAAGACTCAGCTGCAGCTGGAGC
ACCTGCTGCTCGACCTACAAATGATACTCAACGGAATCAACAACTATAAGAATCCTAAGCTGACGCGGAT
GCTGACCGCCAAGTTTTACATGCCCAAAAAGGCGACCGAGCTGAAGCATTTGCAGTGTCTGGAGGAAGAG
CTCAAGCCTTTGGAGGAGGTGCTTAATCTCGCCCAAAGCAAAAATTTCCACTTTGATCCGCGGGACGTCG
TGTCAAATATCAACGTCTTTGTGCTGGAACTGAAAGGCTCTGAGACAACCTTTATGTGTGAATATGCCGA
TGAAACTGCTACCATCGTTGAGTTTTTAAATCGATGGATAACATTTTGCCAGAGTATAATTTCTACTTTG
ACCGGTGGAGGGGGTTCTGGCGGTGGGGGATCTGGTGGAGGGGGATCATATATTCACCCATTCCATCTGG
TTATTCATAACGAGTCGGGCGGTGGGGGATCCGCGGTGAATGGCACTTCCCAGTTCACATGCTTCTACAA
TTCGAGAGCCAACATCTCCTGTGTCTGGAGCCAAGATGGGGCTCTGCAGGACACTTCCTGCCAAGTCCAT
GCCTGGCCGGACAGACGGCGGTGGAACCAAACCTGTGAGCTGCTCCCCGTGAGTCAAGCATCCTGGGCCT
GCAACCTGATCCTCGGAGCCCCAGATTCTCAGAAACTGACCACAGTTGACATCGTCACCCTGAGGGTGCT
GTGCCGTGAGGGGGTGCGATGGAGGGTGATGGCCATCCAGGACTTCAAGCCCTTTGAGAACCTTCGCCTG
ATGGCCCCCATCTCCCTCCAAGTTGTCCACGTGGAGACCCACAGATGCAACATAAGCTGGGAAATCTCCC
AAGCCTCCCACTACTTTGAAAGACACCTGGAGTTCGAGGCCCGGACGCTGTCCCCAGGCCACACCTGGGA
GGAGGCCCCCCTGCTGACTCTCAAGCAGAAGCAGGAATGGATCTGCCTGGAGACGCTCACCCCAGACACC
CAGTATGAGTTTCAGGTGCGGGTCAAGCCTCTGCAAGGCGAGTTCACGACCTGGAGCCCCTGGAGCCAGC
CCCTGGCCTTCAGGACAAAGCCTGCAGCCCTTGGGAAGGACACCTAGGGCCCGAACAAAAACTCATCTCA
GAAGAGGATCTGAATAGCGCCGTCGACCATCATCATAATCATCATTGAGTTTAAACCCGCTGATCAGCCT
CGACTGTGCCTTCTAGTTGCCAGCCATCTGTTGTTTGCCCCTCCCCCGTGCCTTCCTTGACCCTGGAAGG
TGCCACTCCCACTGTCCTTTCCTAATAAAATGAGGAAATTGCATCGCATTGTCTGAGTAGGTGTCATTCT
ATTCTGGGGGGTGGGGTGGGGCAGGACAGCAAGGGGGAGGATTGGGAAGACAATAGCAGGCATGCTGGGG
ATGCGGTGGGCTCTATGGAGATCTATCGATGTTCTGGGGATGCGGTGGGCTCTATGGCTTCTGAGGCGGA
AAGAACCAGCTGGGGCTCTAGGGGGTATCCCC
[124 nt withheld, positions 4163-4286]
C
[91 nt withheld, positions 4288-4378]
AGGGTGATGGTTCACGTACCTAGAAGTTCCTATTCCGAAGTTCCTATTCTCTAGAAAGTATAGGAACTTC
CTTGGCCAAAAAGCCTGAACTCACCGCGACGTCTGTCGAGAAGTTTCTGATCGAAAAGTTCGACAGCGTC
TCCGACCTGATGCAGCTCTCGGAGGGCGAAGAATCTCGTGCTTTCAGCTTCGATGTAGGAGGGCGTGGAT
ATGTCCTGCGGGTAAATAGCTGCGCCGATGGTTTCTACAAAGATCGTTATGTTTATCGGCACTTTGCATC
GGCCGCGCTCCCGATTCCGGAAGTGCTTGACATTGGGGAATTCAGCGAGAGCCTGACCTATTGCATCTCC
CGCCGTGCACAGGGTGTCACGTTGCAAGACCTGCCTGAAACCGAACTGCCCGCTGTTCTGCAGCCGGTCG
CGGAGGCCATGGATGCGATCGCTGCGGCCGATCTTAGCCAGACGAGCGGGTTCGGCCCATTCGGACCGCA
AGGAATCGGTCAATACACTACATGGCGTGATTTCATATGCGCGATTGCTGATCCCCATGTGTATCACTGG
CAAACTGTGATGGACGACACCGTCAGTGCGTCCGTCGCGCAGGCTCTCGATGAGCTGATGCTTTGGGCCG
AGGACTGCCCCGAAGTCCGGCACCTCGTGCACGCGGATTTCGGCTCCAACAATGTCCTGACGGACAATGG
CCGCATAACAGCGGTCATTGACTGGAGCGAGGCGATGTTCGGGGATTCCCAATACGAGGTCGCCAACATC
TTCTTCTGGAGGCCGTGGTTGGCTTGTATGGAGCAGCAGACGCGCTACTTCGAGCGGAGGCATCCGGAGC
TTGCAGGATCGCCGCGGCTCCGGGCGTATATGCTCCGCATTGGTCTTGACCAACTCTATCAGAGCTTGGT
TGACGGCAATTTCGATGATGCAGCTTGGGCGCAGGGTCGATGCGACGCAATCGTCCGATCCGGAGCCGGG
ACTGTCGGGCGTACACAAATCGCCCGCAGAAGCGCGGCCGTCTGGACCGATGGCTGTGTAGAAGTACTCG
CCGATAGTGGAAACCGACGCCCCAGCACTCGTCCGAGGGCAAAGGAATAGCACGTACTACGAGATTTCGA
TTCCACCGCCGCCTTCTATGAAAGGTTGGGCTTCGGAATCGTTTTCCGGGACGCCGGCTGGATGATCCTC
CAGCGCGGGGATCTCATGCTGGAGTTCTTCGCCCACCCCAACTTGTTTATTGCAGCTTATAATGGTTACA
AATAAAGCAATAGCATCACAAATTTCACAAATAAAGCATTTTTTTCACTGCATTCTAGTTGTGGTTTGTC
CAAACTCATCAATGTATCTTATCATGTCTGTATACCGTCGACCTCTAGCTAGAGCTTGGCGTAATCATGG
TCATAGCTGTTTCCTGTGTGAAATTGTTATCCGCTCACAATTCCACACAACATACGAGCCGGAAGCATAA
AGTGTAAAGCCTGGGGTGCCTAATGAGTGAGCTAACTCACATTAATTGCGTTGCGCTCACTGCCCGCTTT
CCAGTCGGGAAACCTGTCGTGCCAGCTGCATTAATGAATCGGCCAACGCGCGGGGAGAGGCGGTTTGCGT
ATTGGGCGCTCTTCCGCTTCCTCGCTCACTGACTCGCTGCGCTCGGTCGTTCGGCTGCGGCGAGCGGTAT
CAGCTCACTCAAAGGCGGTAATACGGTTATCCACAGAATCAGGGGATAACGCAGGAAAGAACATGTGAGC
AAAAGGCCAGCAAAAGGCCAGGAACCGTAAAAAGGCCGCGTTGCTGGCGTTTTTCCATAGGCTCCGCCCC
CCTGACGAGCATCACAAAAATCGACGCTCAAGTCAGAGGTGGCGAAACCCGACAGGACTATAAAGATACC
AGGCGTTTCCCCCTGGAAGCTCCCTCGTGCGCTCTCCTGTTCCGACCCTGCCGCTTACCGGATACCTGTC
CGCCTTTCTCCCTTCGGGAAGCGTGGCGCTT
Features (pLannotate 1.2.2; 23 found; start..end, strand, type, name):
    570..1430    -  CDS            AmpR: β-lactamase; bla; confers resistance to ampicillin, carbenicillin, and related antibiotics
   1431..1535    -  promoter       AmpR promoter: bla
   1594..1646    -  misc_feature   bom (fragment): basis of mobility region from pBR322
   1796..2175    +  enhancer       CMV enhancer: human cytomegalovirus immediate early enhancer
   2176..2379    +  promoter       CMV promoter: human cytomegalovirus (CMV) immediate early promoter
   2381..2400    +  promoter       PLtetO-1 promoter (fragment): modified phage lambda PL promoter with tet operator sites (Lutz and Bujard, 1997)
   2402..2421    +  promoter       PLtetO-1 promoter (fragment): modified phage lambda PL promoter with tet operator sites (Lutz and Bujard, 1997)
   2429..2462    +  promoter       TRE3GV promoter (fragment): 3rd-generation Tet-responsive promoter that can be activated by binding of Tet-On® 3G, optimized for retroviral and lentiviral vectors
   2552..3013    +  CDS            IL2: IL2_HUMAN - Experimental evidence at protein level: Swiss-Prot protein existence level 1. Produced by T-cells in response to antigenic or mitogenic stimulation, this protein is required for T-cell proliferation and other activities crucial to regulation of the immune response. Can stimulate B-cells, monocytes, lymphokine-activated killer cells, natural killer cells, and glioma cells. From Homo sapiens (Human).
   3110..3754    +  CDS            IL2RB (fragment): IL2RB_HUMAN - Also known as IL15RB From Homo sapiens (Human).
   3854..4078    +  polyA_signal   bGH poly(A) signal: bovine growth hormone polyadenylation signal
   4094..4117    +  polyA_signal   bGH poly(A) signal (fragment): bovine growth hormone polyadenylation signal
   4121..4142    +  promoter       SV40 promoter (fragment): SV40 enhancer and early promoter
   4163..4396    +  rep_origin     f1 ori (fragment) (sequence partly withheld): f1 bacteriophage origin of replication; arrow indicates direction of (+) strand synthesis
   4401..4448    +  protein_bind   FRT: FLP-mediated recombination occurs in the 8-bp core sequence TCTAGAAA (Turan and Bode, 2011). FLP recombinase from the Saccharomyces cerevisiae 2μ plasmid
   4456..5478    +  CDS            HygR: aminoglycoside phosphotransferase from E. coli; aph(4)-Ia; confers resistance to hygromycin
   5488..5613    +  CDS            ble (fragment): BLE_KLEPN - Experimental evidence at protein level: Swiss-Prot protein existence level 1. Binding protein with a strong affinity to the bleomycin family of antibiotics. Binds to CL990; an antimitotic-antibiotic compound. From Klebsiella pneumoniae.
   5608..5729    +  polyA_signal   SV40 poly(A) signal: SV40 polyadenylation signal
   5802..5818    -  protein_bind   lac operator: The lac repressor binds to the lac operator to inhibit transcription in E. coli. This inhibition can be relieved by adding lactose or isopropyl-β-D-thiogalactopyranoside (IPTG). lac repressor encoded by lacI
   5826..5856    -  promoter       lac promoter: promoter for the E. coli lac operon
   5871..5892    -  protein_bind   CAP binding site: CAP binding activates transcription in the presence of cAMP. E. coli catabolite activator protein
   5905..5997    -  CDS            lacI (fragment): lac repressor; lacI; The lac repressor binds to the lac operator to inhibit transcription in E. coli. This inhibition can be relieved by adding lactose or isopropyl-β-D-thiogalactopyranoside (IPTG).
   6180..399     -  rep_origin     ori (across the origin): high-copy-number ColE1/pMB1/pBR322/pUC origin of replication
