[The description below was written by a language model from this plasmid's Addgene catalogue record and pLannotate feature annotations shown in this document.]
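Description:
CA-0062 CMVTO-SumIL2-3GS-rens-IL2Rb is a mammalian expression plasmid of about 6.4 kb built on a CMVTO-FlpIn backbone. It is propagated in E. coli through a high-copy ColE1/pUC-type origin and selected with ampicillin via the β-lactamase gene. The expression cassette uses the human cytomegalovirus immediate-early enhancer and promoter followed by short tet operator-like elements, consistent with a "CMV-TO" design in which transcription can be repressed by Tet repressor and induced with tetracycline or doxycycline in suitable host cells. It behaves as a strong constitutive promoter where no repressor is present. A bovine growth hormone polyadenylation signal terminates the transcript. Downstream lies an FRT site placed directly ahead of a hygromycin resistance coding sequence with an SV40 poly(A) signal and no evident full promoter of its own. This is the usual Flp-In arrangement, in which FLP-mediated integration into a genomic FRT landing pad supplies the promoter and so couples hygromycin resistance to single-copy, site-specific insertion.

The payload is a fusion of human IL-2 to a fragment of the IL-2 receptor β chain (IL2RB). The IL-2 portion carries the substitutions L80F, R81D, L85V, I86V and I92F. Going by the construct name, the two parts are joined by a 3×GS-type flexible linker and an element labelled "rens", but the record does not define either "rens" or "Sum", and the gap between the two annotated coding regions is unannotated. The stated purpose is "CageIL-2 (N-term 15 AA)", which suggests a caged cytokine in which the tethered receptor fragment masks IL-2. The associated work concerns orthogonalized human protease control of secreted signals, so uncaging by linker cleavage is the likely mechanism, although the record does not say this explicitly.
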