Addgene plasmid #231220: CA-0062 CMVTO-SumIL2-3GS-rens-IL2Rb
Purpose: CageIL-2 (N-term 15 AA)
Depositing lab: Xiaojing Gao. Depositing organization: Stanford University. Publication: Orthogonalized human protease control of secreted signals. Aldrete CA, Call CC, Sant'Anna LE, Vlahos AE, Pei J, Cong Q, Gao XJ. Nat Chem Biol. 2025 Jan 15. doi: 10.1038/s41589-024-01831-x. PubMed 39814991.
Backbone
  Vector backbone: CMVTO-FlpIn
  Vector type: Mammalian Expression
Growth in bacteria
  Bacterial resistance: Ampicillin, 100 μg/mL
  Growth temperature: 37°C
  Growth strain: DH5alpha
  Copy number: High Copy
Gene/Insert
  Gene/Insert name: SumIL2-3GS-rens-IL2Rb
  Species: H. sapiens (human)
  Mutation: L80F, R81D, L85V, I86V, I92F
  Entrez Gene: IL2 (a.k.a. IL-2, TCGF, lymphokine)
  Cloning method: Ligation Independent Cloning
Terms and licenses: Academic/Nonprofit Terms; Industry Terms: Not Available to Industry
How to cite: CA-0062 CMVTO-SumIL2-3GS-rens-IL2Rb was a gift from Xiaojing Gao (Addgene plasmid # 231220 ; http://n2t.net/addgene:231220 ; RRID:Addgene_231220)
